Addgene plasmid #22029: pTriEx-mCherry-PA-Rac1-T17N
Purpose: Expression of photoactivatable Rac1 (dominant-negative mutant).
Depositing lab: Klaus Hahn. Depositing organization: University of North Carolina at Chapel Hill. Publication: A genetically encoded photoactivatable Rac controls the motility of living cells. Wu YI, Frey D, Lungu OI, Jaehrig A, Schlichting I, Kuhlman B, Hahn KM. Nature. 2009 Sep 3. 461(7260):104-8. 10.1038/nature08241 PubMed 19693014.
Backbone
  Vector backbone: pTriEx
  Backbone manufacturer: Novagen
  Backbone size w/o insert (bp): 6000
  Vector type: Mammalian Expression, Bacterial Expression, Insect Expression
Growth in bacteria
  Bacterial resistance: Ampicillin, 100 μg/mL
  Growth temperature: 37°C
  Growth strain: DH5alpha
  Copy number: High Copy
Gene/Insert
  Gene/Insert name: PA-Rac1-T17N (alt name: LOV2-Rac1)
  Species: H. sapiens (human); Avena sativa (oat)
  Insert size (bp): 1100
  Mutation: LOV(Leu404-Leu546). Rac1 starts at Ile4 and contains mutations Q61L, E91H, N92H, and T17N.
  GenBank ID: AAA36544
  Entrez Gene: RAC1 (a.k.a. MIG5, MRD48, Rac-1, TC-25, p21-Rac1)
  Promoter: CMV, p10
  Tag / fusion protein: 6xHis (N terminal on backbone); mCherry (N terminal on backbone)
  Cloning method: Restriction Enzyme; 5′ cloning site Bam HI (not destroyed); 3′ cloning site HindIII (not destroyed)
  Sequencing primers: 5′ pTriExUP
Terms and licenses: Academic/Nonprofit Terms; Industry Terms: Not Available to Industry
Depositor comments: Protocols for production and use of Hahn lab biosensors and photoactivatable proteins can be found on their web page, at the URL below. If you have suggestions for the protocols or have any questions, please feel free to contact the Hahn lab. Good luck with your experiments! Hahn lab biosensor protocol: http://www.hahnlab.com/tools/index.html Please note, Addgene has not confirmed all the mutations associated with this construct. We suggest sequence verifying this plasmid upon receipt.
How to cite: pTriEx-mCherry-PA-Rac1-T17N was a gift from Klaus Hahn (Addgene plasmid # 22029 ; http://n2t.net/addgene:22029 ; RRID:Addgene_22029)
