[The description below was written by a language model from this plasmid's Addgene catalogue record and pLannotate feature annotations shown in this document.]
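Description:
pTriEx-mCherry-PA-Rac1-T17N is a multi-host expression plasmid built on the Novagen pTriEx backbone, designed to express one open reading frame in mammalian, insect and bacterial cells. It is maintained in E. coli through a high-copy ColE1/pUC-type origin and selected with ampicillin (β-lactamase). Upstream of the coding region the feature table shows stacked promoters: a CMV enhancer/promoter with a chimeric β-actin/β-globin intron fragment for mammalian cells, a T7 promoter with lac operator for IPTG-controlled bacterial expression, and the baculovirus p10 promoter for insect cells. Transcripts end at a rabbit β-globin poly(A) signal or a T7 terminator. Flanking baculovirus recombination regions (lef2/ORF603 and ORF1629) permit transfer of the cassette into a baculovirus genome, and a single loxP site is also present.

The payload is mCherry fused to photoactivatable Rac1, in which the oat (Avena sativa) phototropin LOV2 domain (Leu404–Leu546) is joined to human Rac1 beginning at Ile4. The region the automated annotation labels "miniSOG" most likely corresponds to this LOV2 domain, since miniSOG is itself derived from a phototropin LOV2 domain. In the PA-Rac design, LOV2 sterically blocks Rac1 effector binding in the dark, and blue light releases this block. Rac1 is recorded as carrying Q61L, E91H and N92H, plus T17N, the dominant-negative substitution, so this version allows light-controlled Rac inhibition or serves as a control alongside the active form in cell motility studies, with mCherry marking expressing cells. The catalogue lists an N-terminal 6xHis tag, whereas the annotation detects only HSV and 6xHis tags downstream of Rac1; whether those are translated is not stated. The repository notes that not all mutations have been confirmed.
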