Features (pLannotate 1.2.2; 21 found; start..end, strand, type, name):
    330..529     +  promoter       CMV promoter: human cytomegalovirus (CMV) immediate early promoter
    681..811     +  intron         chimeric intron (fragment): chimera between introns from chicken β-actin and rabbit β-globin
    880..898     +  promoter       T7 promoter: promoter for bacteriophage T7 RNA polymerase
    899..923     +  protein_bind   lac operator: The lac repressor binds to the lac operator to inhibit transcription in E. coli. This inhibition can be relieved by adding lactose or isopropyl-β-D-thiogalactopyranoside (IPTG). lac repressor encoded by lacI
    939..1048    +  promoter       p10 promoter: baculovirus promoter for expression in insect cells
   1093..1797    +  CDS            mCherry: mCherry is a basic (constitutively fluorescent) red fluorescent protein published in 2004, derived from Discosoma sp.. It is reported to be a very rapidly-maturing monomer with low acid sensitivity.
   1825..2142    +  CDS            miniSOG: miniSOG is a basic (constitutively fluorescent) cyan fluorescent protein published in 2011, derived from Arabidopsis thaliana. It requires the cofactor flavin for fluorescence.
   2233..2802    +  CDS            Rac1: human Rac family small GTPase 1
   2837..2869    +  CDS            HSV tag: HSV (herpes simplex virus) epitope tag
   2879..2896    +  CDS            6xHis: 6xHis affinity tag
   2911..2979    +  CDS            HBB (fragment): HBB_PONPY - Experimental evidence at transcript level: Swiss-Prot protein existence level 2. Involved in oxygen transport from the lung to the various peripheral tissues. From Pongo pygmaeus (Bornean orangutan).
   3054..3109    +  polyA_signal   β-globin poly(A) signal: rabbit β-globin polyadenylation signal (Gil and Proudfoot, 1987)
   3197..3244    +  terminator     T7 terminator: transcription terminator for bacteriophage T7 RNA polymerase
   3257..3962    +  misc_recomb    baculovirus recombination region (ORF1629): contains part of ORF1629
   3971..4004    +  protein_bind   loxP: Cre-mediated recombination occurs in the 8-bp core sequence (GCATACAT). Cre recombinase
   4172..4759    -  rep_origin     ori: high-copy-number ColE1/pMB1/pBR322/pUC origin of replication
   4772..5632    -  CDS            AmpR: β-lactamase; bla; confers resistance to ampicillin, carbenicillin, and related antibiotics
   5633..5684    -  promoter       AmpR promoter (fragment): bla
   5698..5733    +  CDS            lef2 (fragment): baculovirus late expression factor 2
   5875..6702    +  misc_recomb    baculovirus recombination region (lef2/ORF603): contains ORF603 and part of lef2
   6714..328     +  enhancer       CMV enhancer (fragment) (across the origin): human cytomegalovirus immediate early enhancer
>Addgene plasmid #22029 | pTriEx-mCherry-PA-Rac1-T17N | addgene full sequence | sequence record 239317 | Addgene NGS Result
TCATAGCCCATATATGGAGTTCCGCGTTACATAACTTACGGTAAATGGCCCGCCTGGCTGACCGCCCAAC
GACCCCCGCCCATTGACGTCAATAATGACGTATGTTCCCATAGTAACGCCAATAGGGACTTTCCATTGAC
GTCAATGGGTGGAGTATTTACGGTAAACTGCCCACTTGGCAGTACATCAAGTGTATCATATGCCAAGTCC
GCCCCCTATTGACGTCAATGACGGTAAATGGCCCGCCTGGCATTATGCCCAGTACATGACCTTACGGGAC
TTTCCTACTTGGCAGTACATCTACGTATTAGTCATCGCTATTACCATGCTGATGCGGTTTTGGCAGTACA
CCAATGGGCGTGGATAGCGGTTTGACTCACGGGGATTTCCAAGTCTCCACCCCATTGACGTCAATGGGAG
TTTGTTTTGGCACCAAAATCAACGGGACTTTCCAAAATGTCGTAATAACCCCGCCCCGTTGACGCAAATG
GGCGGTAGGCGTGTACGGTGGGAGGTCTATATAAGCAGACGTCGTTTAGTGAACCGTCAGATCACTAGAT
GCTTTATTGCGGTAGTTTATCACAGTTAAATTGCTAACGCCAGTCTCGAACTTAACGTGCAGAAGTTGGT
CGTGAGGCACTGGGCAGGTAAGTATCGGGCCCTTTGTGCGGGGGGAGCGGCTCGGGGCTGTCCGCGGGGG
GACGGCTGCCTTCGGGGGGGACGGGGCAGGGCGGGGTTCGGCTTCTGGCGTGTGACCGGCGGCTCTAGAG
CCTCTGCTAACCATGTTCATGCCTTCTTCTTTTTCCTACAGCTCCTGGGCAACGTGCTGGTTATTGTGCT
GTCTCATCATTTTGGCAAAGAATTGGATCGGACCGAAATTAATACGACTCACTATAGGGGAATTGTGAGC
GGATAACAATTCCCCGGAGTTAATCCGGGACCTTTAATTCAACCCAACACAATATATTATAGTTAAATAA
GAATTATTATCAAATCATTTGTATATTAATTAAAATACTATACTGTAAATTACATTTTATTTACAATCAA
AGGAGATATACCATGGCACACCATCACCACCATCACGGATCTGTGAGCAAGGGCGAGGAGGATAACATGG
CCATCATCAAGGAGTTCATGCGCTTCAAGGTGCACATGGAGGGCTCCGTGAACGGCCACGAGTTCGAGAT
CGAGGGCGAGGGCGAGGGCCGCCCCTACGAGGGCACCCAGACCGCCAAGCTGAAGGTGACCAAGGGTGGC
CCCCTGCCCTTCGCCTGGGACATCCTGTCCCCTCAGTTCATGTACGGCTCCAAGGCCTACGTGAAGCACC
CCGCCGACATCCCCGACTACTTGAAGCTGTCCTTCCCCGAGGGCTTCAAGTGGGAGCGCGTGATGAACTT
CGAGGACGGCGGCGTGGTGACCGTGACCCAGGACTCCTCCCTGCAGGACGGCGAGTTCATCTACAAGGTG
AAGCTGCGCGGCACCAACTTCCCCTCCGACGGCCCCGTAATGCAGAAGAAGACCATGGGCTGGGAGGCCT
CCTCCGAGCGGATGTACCCCGAGGACGGCGCCCTGAAGGGCGAGATCAAGCAGAGGCTGAAGCTGAAGGA
CGGCGGCCACTACGACGCTGAGGTCAAGACCACCTACAAGGCCAAGAAGCCCGTGCAGCTGCCCGGCGCC
TACAACGTCAACATCAAGTTGGACATCACCTCCCACAACGAGGACTACACCATCGTGGAACAGTACGAAC
GCGCCGAGGGCCGCCACTCCACCGGCGGCATGGACGAGCTGTACAAGGGATCCTTGGCTACTACACTTGA
ACGTATTGAGAAGAACTTTGTCATTACTGACCCAAGATTGCCAGATAATCCCATTATATTCGCGTCCGAT
AGTTTCTTGCAGTTGACAGAATATAGCCGTGAAGAAATTTTGGGAAGAAACTGCAGGTTTCTACAAGGTC
CTGAAACTGATCGCGCGACAGTGAGAAAAATTAGAGATGCCATAGATAACCAAACAGAGGTCACTGTTCA
GCTGATTAATTATACAAAGAGTGGTAAAAAGTTCTGGAACCTCTTTCACTTGCAGCCTATGCGAGATCAG
AAGGGAGATGTCCAGTACTTTATTGGGGTTCAGTTGGATGGAACTGAGCATGTCCGAGATGCTGCCGAGA
GAGAGGGAGTCATGCTGATTAAGAAAACTGCAGAAAATATTGATGAGGCGGCAAAAGAACTTATCAAGTG
TGTGGTGGTGGGAGACGGAGCTGTAGGTAAAAATTGCCTACTGATCAGTTACACAACCAATGCATTTCCT
GGAGAATATATCCCTACTGTCTTTGACAATTATTCTGCCAATGTTATGGTAGATGGAAAACCGGTGAATC
TGGGCTTATGGGATACAGCTGGACAAGAAGATTATGACAGATTACGCCCCCTATCCTATCCGCAAACAGA
TGTGTTCTTAATTTGCTTTTCCCTTGTGAGTCCTGCATCATTTGAAAATGTCCGTGCAAAGTGGTATCCT
GAGGTGCGGCACCACTGTCCCAACACTCCCATCATCCTAGTGGGAACTAAACTTGATCTTAGGGATGATA
AAGACACGATCGAGAAACTGAAGGAGAAGAAGCTGACTCCCATCACCTATCCGCAGGGTCTAGCAATGGC
TAAGGAGATTGGTGCTGTAAAATACCTGGAGTGCTCGGCGCTCACACAGCGAGGCCTCAAGACAGTGTTT
GACGAAGCGATCCGAGCAGTCCTCTGCCCGCCTCCCGTGAAGAAGAGGAAGAGAAAATGCCTGCTGTTGT
AAGCTTGCGGCCGCACAGCTGTATACACGTGCAAGCCAGCCAGAACTCGCCCCGGAAGACCCCGAGGATC
TCGAGCACCACCATCACCATCACCATCACTAAGTGATTAACCTCAGGTGCAGGCTGCCTATCAGAAGGTG
GTGGCTGGTGTGGCCAATGCCCTGGCTCACAAATACCACTGAGATCGATCTTTTTCCCTCTGCCAAAAAT
TATGGGGACATCATGAAGCCCCTTGAGCATCTGACTTCTGGCTAATAAAGGAAATTTATTTTCATTGCAA
TAGTGTGTTGGAATTTTTTGTGTCTCTCACTCGGAAGGACATATGGGAGGGCAAATCATTTAAAACATCA
GAATGAGTATTTGGTTTAGAGTTTGGCAACATATGCCCATATGTAACTAGCATAACCCCTTGGGGCCTCT
AAACGGGTCTTGAGGGGTTTTTTGCTGAAAGCATGCGGAGGAAATTCTCCTTGAAGTTTCCCTGGTGTTC
AAAGTAAAGGAGTTTGCACCAGACGCACCTCTGTTCACTGGTCCGGCGTATTAAAACACGATACATTGTT
ATTAGTACATTTATTAAGCGCTAGATTCTGTGCGTTGTTGATTTACAGACAATTGTTGTACGTATTTTAA
TAATTCATTAAATTTATAATCTTTAGGGTGGTATGTTAGAGCGAAAATCAAATGATTTTCAGCGTCTTTA
TATCTGAATTTAAATATTAAATCCTCAATAGATTTGTAAAATAGGTTTCGATTAGTTTCAAACAAGGGTT
GTTTTTCCGAACCGATGGCTGGACTATCTAATGGATTTTCGCTCAACGCCACAAAACTTGCCAAATCTTG
TAGCAGCAATCTAGCTTTGTCGATATTCGTTTGTGTTTTGTTTTGTAATAAAGGTTCGACGTCGTTCAAA
ATATTATGCGCTTTTGTATTTCTTTCATCACTGTCGTTAGTGTACAATTGACTCGACGTAAACACGTTAA
ATAGAGCTTGGACATATTTAACATCGGGCGTGTTAGCTTTATTAGGCCGATTATCGTCGTCGTCCCAACC
CTCGTCGTTAGAAGTTGCTTCCGAAGACGATTTTGCCATAGCCACACGACGCCTATTAATTGTGTCGGCT
AACACGTCCGCGATCAAATTTGTAGTTGAGCTTTTTGGAATTGCGATCGCATAACTTCGTATAGCATACA
TTATACGAAGTTATAAGCTCGGAACGCTGCGCTCGGTCGTTCGGCTGCGGCGAGCGGTATCAGCTCACTC
AAAGGCGGTAATACGGTTATCCACAGAATCAGGGGATAACGCAGGAAAGAACATGTGAGCAAAAGGCCAG
CAAAAGGCCAGGAACCGTAAAAAGGCCGCGTTGCTGGCGTTTTTCCATAGGCTCCGCCCCCTGACGAGCA
TCACAAAAATCGACGCTCAAGTCAGAGGTGGCGAAACCCGACAGGACTATAAAGATACCAGGCGTTTCCC
CCTGGAAGCTCCCTCGTGCGCTCTCCTGTTCCGACCCTGCCGCTTACCGGATACCTGTCCGCCTTTCTCC
CTTCGGGAAGCGTGGCGCTTTCTCATAGCTCACGCTGTAGGTATCTCAGTTCGGTGTAGGTCGTTCGCTC
CAAGCTGGGCTGTGTGCACGAACCCCCCGTTCAGCCCGACCGCTGCGCCTTATCCGGTAACTATCGTCTT
GAGTCCAACCCGGTAAGACACGACTTATCGCCACTGGCAGCAGCCACTGGTAACAGGATTAGCAGAGCGA
GGTATGTAGGCGGTGCTACAGAGTTCTTGAAGTGGTGGCCTAACTACGGCTACACTAGAAGAACAGTATT
TGGTATCTGCGCTCTGCTGAAGCCAGTTACCTTCGGAAAAAGAGTTGGTAGCTCTTGATCCGGCAAACAA
ACCACCGCTGGTAGCGGTGGTTTTTTTGTTTGCAAGCAGCAGATTACGCGCAGAAAAAAAGGATCTCAAG
AAGATCCTTTGTTACCAATGCTTAATCAGTGAGGCACCTATCTCAGCGATCTGTCTATTTCGTTCATCCA
TAGTTGCCTGACTCCCCGTCGTGTAGATAACTACGATACGGGAGGGCTTACCATCTGGCCCCAGTGCTGC
AATGATACCGCGAGACCCACGCTCACCGGCTCCAGATTTATCAGCAATAAACCAGCCAGCCGGAAGGGCC
GAGCGCAGAAGTGGTCCTGCAACTTTATCCGCCTCCATCCAGTCTATTAATTGTTGCCGGGAAGCTAGAG
TAAGTAGTTCGCCAGTTAATAGTTTGCGCAACGTTGTTGCCATTGCTACAGGCATCGTGGTGTCACGCTC
GTCGTTTGGTATGGCTTCATTCAGCTCCGGTTCCCAACGATCAAGGCGAGTTACATGATCCCCCATGTTG
TGCAAAAAAGCGGTTAGCTCCTTCGGTCCTCCGATCGTTGTCAGAAGTAAGTTGGCCGCAGTGTTATCAC
TCATGGTTATGGCAGCACTGCATAATTCTCTTACTGTCATGCCATCCGTAAGATGCTTTTCTGTGACTGG
TGAGTACTCAACCAAGTCATTCTGAGAATAGTGTATGCGGCGACCGAGTTGCTCTTGCCCGGCGTCAATA
CGGGATAATACCGCGCCACATAGCAGAACTTTAAAAGTGCTCATCATTGGAAAACGTTCTTCGGGGCGAA
AACTCTCAAGGATCTTACCGCTGTTGAGATCCAGTTCGATGTAACCCACTCGTGCACCCAACTGATCTTC
AGCATCTTTTACTTTCACCAGCGTTTCTGGGTGAGCAAAAACAGGAAGGCAAAATGCCGCAAAAAAGGGA
ATAAGGGCGACACGGAAATGTTGAATACTCATACTCTTCCTTTTTCAATATTATTGAAGCATTTATCAGG
GTTATTGTCTCATGTCCGCGCGTTTCCTGCATCTTTTAATCAAATCCCAAGATGTGTATAAACGCGCCGG
TATGTACAGGAAGAGGTTTATACTAAACTGTTACATTGCAAACGTGGTTTCGTGTGCCAAGTGTGAAAAC
CGATGTTTAATCAAGGCTCTGACGCATTTCTACAACCACGACTCCAAGTGTGTGGGTGAAGTCATGCATC
TTTTAATCAAATCCCAAGATGTGTATAAACCACCAAACTGCCAAAAAATGAAAACTGTCGACAAGCTCTG
TCCGTTTGCTGGCAACTGCAAGGGTCTCAATCCTATTTGTAATTATTGAATAATAAAACAATTATAAATG
TCAAATTTGTTTTTTATTAACGATACAAACCAAACGCAACAAGAACATTTGTAGTATTATCTATAATTGA
AAACGCGTAGTTATAATCGCTGAGGTAATATTTAAAATCATTTTCAAATGATTCACAGTTAATTTGCGAC
AATATAATTTTATTTTCACATAAACTAGACGCCTTGTCGTCTTCTTCTTCGTATTCCTTCTCTTTTTCAT
TTTTCTCTTCATAAAAATTAACATAGTTATTATCGTATCCATATATGTATCTATCGTATAGAGTAAATTT
TTTGTTGTCATAAATATATATGTCTTTTTTAATGGGGTGTATAGTACCGCTGCGCATAGTTTTTCTGTAA
TTTACAACAGTGCTATTTTCTGGTAGTTCTTCGGAGTGTGTTGCTTTAATTATTAAATTTATATAATCAA
TGAATTTGGGATCGTCGGTTTTGTACAATATGTTGCCGGCATAGTACGCAGCTTCTTCTAGTTCAATTAC
ACCATTTTTTAGCAGCACCGGATTAACATAACTTTCCAAAATGTTGTACGAACCGTTAAACAAAAACAGT
TCACCTCCCTTTTCTATACTATTGTCTGCGAGCAGTTGTTTGTTGTTAAAAATAACAGCCATTGTAATGA
GACGCACAAACTAATATCACAAACTGGAAATGTCTATCAATATATAGTTGCTGATGGCCGGCCTATTAAT
AGTAATCAATTACGGGGTCATTAGT
