>Addgene plasmid #22029 | pTriEx-mCherry-PA-Rac1-T17N | addgene partial sequence | sequence record 27818 | 22029 with LOV-F (AGAGAGAGGGAGTCATGCTGAT)
TTGATGAGGCGGCAAAGAACTTATCAAGTGTGTGGTGGTGGGAGACGGAGCTGTAGGTAAAAATTGCCTA
CTGATCAGTTACACAACCAATGCATTTCCTGGAGAATATATCCCTACTGTCTTTGACAATTATTCTGCCA
ATGTTATGGTAGATGGAAAACCGGTGAATCTGGGCTTATGGGATACAGCTGGACAAGAAGATTATGACAG
ATTACGCCCCCTATCCTATCCGCAAACAGATGTGTTCTTAATTTGCTTTTCCCTTGTGAGTCCTGCATCA
TTTGAAAATGTCCGTGCAAAGTGGTATCCTGAGGTGCGGCACCACTGTCCCAACACTCCCATCATCCTAG
TGGGAACTAAACTTGATCTTAGGGATGATAAAGACACGATCGAGAAACTGAAGGAGAAGAAGCTGACTCC
CATCACCTATCCGCAGGGTCTAGCAATGGCTAAGGAGATTGGTGCTGTAAAATACCTGGAGTGCTCGGCG
CTCACACAGCGAGGCCTCAAGACAGTGTTTGACGAAGCGATCCGAGCAGTCCTCTGCCCGCCTCCCGTGA
AGAAGAGGAAGAGAAAATGCCTGCTGTTGTAAGCTTGCGGCCGCACAGCTGTATACACGTGCAAGCCAGC
CAGAACTCGCCCCGGAAGACCCCGAGGATCTCGAGCACCACCATCACCATCACCATCACTAAGTGATTAA
CCTCAGGTGCAGGCTGCCTAT
