>Addgene plasmid #22029 | pTriEx-mCherry-PA-Rac1-T17N | addgene partial sequence | sequence record 27819 | 22029 with CMV-F
GTCGTTTAGTGACCGTCAGATCACTAGATGCTTTATTGCGGTAGTTTATCACAGTTAAATTGCTAACGCC
AGTCTCGAACTTAACGTGCAGAAGTTGGTCGTGAGGCACTGGGCAGGTAAGTATCGGGCCCTTTGTGCGG
GGGGAGCGGCTCGGGGCTGTCCGCGGGGGGACGGCTGCCTTCGGGGGGGACGGGGCAGGGCGGGGTTCGG
CTTCTGGCGTGTGACCGGCGGCTCTAGAGCCTCTGCTAACCATGTTCATGCCTTCTTCTTTTTCCTACAG
CTCCTGGGCAACGTGCTGGTTATTGTGCTGTCTCATCATTTTGGCAAAGAATTGGATCGGACCGAAATTA
ATACGACTCACTATAGGGGAATTGTGAGCGGATAACAATTCCCCGGAGTTAATCCGGGACCTTTAATTCA
ACCCAACACAATATATTATAGTTAAATAAGAATTATTATCAAATCATTTGTATATTAATTAAAATACTAT
ACTNNAAATTACATTTTATTTACAATCAAAGGAGATATACCATGGCACACCATCACCACCATCACGGATC
TGTGAGCAAGGGCGAGGAGGATAACATGGCCATCATCAAGGAGTTCATGCGCTTCAAGGTGCACATGGAG
GGCTCCGTGAACGGCCACGAGTTCGAGATCGAGGGCGA
