>Addgene plasmid #22029 | pTriEx-mCherry-PA-Rac1-T17N | addgene partial sequence | sequence record 27820 | 22029 with mCherry-F
CCCCGAGGANGGCGCCCTGAAGGGCGAGATCAAGCAGAGGCTGAAGCTGAAGGACGGCGGCCACTACGAC
GCTGAGGTCAAGACCACCTACAAGGCCAAGAAGCCCGTGCAGCTGCCCGGCGCCTACAACGTCAACATCA
AGTTGGACATCACCTCCCACAACGAGGACTACACCATCGTGGAACAGTACGAACGCGCCGAGGGCCGCCA
CTCCACCGGCGGCATGGACGAGCTGTACAAGGGATCCTTGGCTACTACACTTGAACGTATTGAGAAGAAC
TTTGTCATTACTGACCCAAGATTGCCAGATAATCCCATTATATTCGCGTCCGATAGTTTCTTGCAGTTGA
CAGAATATAGCCGTGAAGAAATTTTGGGAAGAAACTGCAGGTTTCTACAAGGTCCTGAAACTGATCGCGC
GACAGTGAGAAAAATTAGAGATGCCATAGATAACCAAACAGAGGTCACTGTTCAGCTGATTAATTATACA
AAGAGTGGTAAAAAGTTCTGGAACCTCTTTCACTTGCAGCCTATGCGAGATCAGAAGGGAGATGTCCAGT
ACTTTATTGGGGTTCAGTTGGATGGAACTGAGCATGTCCGAGATGCTGCCGAGAGAGAGGGAGTCATGCT
GATTAAGAAAACTGCAGAAAATATTGATGAGGCGGCAAAAGAACTTATCAAGTGTGTGGTGGTGGGAGAC
GGAGCTGTAGGTAAAAATTGCCTACTGATCAGTTACACAACCNATGCATTTCCTGGANAATATATCCCTA
CN
